>Addgene plasmid #126293 | pGWB14-LYX075 | addgene full sequence | sequence record 246933 | Addgene NGS Result
TCGGTCTTGCCTTGCTCGTCGGTGATGTACTTCACCAGCTCCGCGAAGTCGCTCTTCTTGATGGAGCGCA
TGGGGACGTGCTTGGCAATCACGCGCACCCCCCGGCCGTTTTAGCGGCTAAAAAAGTCATGGCTCTGCCC
TCGGGCGGACCACGCCCATCATGACCTTGCCAAGCTCGTCCTGCTTCTCTTCGATCTTCGCCAGCAGGGC
GAGGATCGTGGCATCACCGAACCGCGCCGTGCGCGGGTCGTCGGTGAGCCAGAGTTTCAGCAGGCCGCCC
AGGCGGCCCAGGTCGCCATTGATGCGGGCCAGCTCGCGGACGTGCTCATAGTCCACGACGCCCGTGATTT
TGTAGCCCTGGCCGACGGCCAGCAGGTAGGCCGACAGGCTCATGCCGGCCGCCGCCGCCTTTTCCTCAAT
CGCTCTTCGTTCGTCTGGAAGGCAGTACACCTTGATAGGTGGGCTGCCCTTCCTGGTTGGCTTGGTTTCA
TCAGCCATCCGCTTGCCCTCATCTGTTACGCCGGCGGTAGCCGGCCAGCCTCGCAGAGCAGGATTCCCGT
TGAGCACCGCCAGGTGCGAATAAGGGACAGTGAAGAAGGAACACCCGCTCGCGGGTGGGCCTACTTCACC
TATCCTGCCCGGCTGACGCCGTTGGATACACCAAGGAAAGTCTACACGAACCCTTTGGCAAAATCCTGTA
TATCGTGCGAAAAAGGATGGATATACCGAAAAAATCGCTATAATGACCCCGAAGCAGGGTTATGCAGCGG
AAAAGCGCCACGCTTCCCGAAGGGAGAAAGGCGGACAGGTATCCGGTAAGCGGCAGGGTCGGAACAGGAG
AGCGCACGAGGGAGCTTCCAGGGGGAAACGCCTGGTATCTTTATAGTCCTGTCGGGTTTCGCCACCTCTG
ACTTGAGCGTCGATTTTTGTGATGCTCGTCAGGGGGGCGGAGCCTATGGAAAAACGCCAGCAACGCGGCC
TTTTTACGGTTCCTGGCCTTTTGCTGGCCTTTTGCTCACATGTTCTTTCCTGCGTTATCCCCTGATTCTG
TGGATAACCGTATTACCGCCTTTGAGTGAGCTGATACCGCTCGCCGCAGCCGAACGACCGAGCGCAGCGA
GTCAGTGAGCGAGGAAGCGGAAGAGCGCCAGAAGGCCGCCAGAGAGGCCGAGCGCGGCCGTGAGGCTTGG
ACGCTAGGGCAGGGCATGAAAAAGCCCGTAGCGGGCTGCTACGGGCGTCTGACGCGGTGGAAAGGGGGAG
GGGATGTTGTCTACATGGCTCTGCTGTAGTGAGTGGGTTGCGCTCCGGCAGCGGTCCTGATCAATCGTCA
CCCTTTCTCGGTCCTTCAACGTTCCTGACAACGAGCCTCCTTTTCGCCAATCCATCGACAATCACCGCGA
GTCCCTGCTCGAACGCTGCGTCCGGACCGGCTTCGTCGAAGGCGTCTATCGCGGCCCGCAACAGCGGCGA
GAGCGGAGCCTGTTCAACGGTGCCGCCGCGCTCGCCGGCATCGCTGTCGCCGGCCTGCTCCTCAAGCACG
GCCCCAACAGTGAAGTAGCTGATTGTCATCAGCGCATTGACGGCGTCCCCGGCCGAAAAACCCGCCTCGC
AGAGGAAGCGAAGCTGCGCGTCGGCCGTTTCCATCTGCGGTGCGCCCGGTCGCGTGCCGGCATGGATGCG
CGCGCCATCGCGGTAGGCGAGCAGCGCCTGCCTGAAGCTGCGGGCATTCCCGATCAGAAATGAGCGCCAG
TCGTCGTCGGCTCTCGGCACCGAATGCGTATGATTCTCCGCCAGCATGGCTTCGGCCAGTGCGTCGAGCA
GCGCCCGCTTGTTCCTGAAGTGCCAGTAAAGCGCCGGCTGCTGAACCCCCAACCGTTCCGCCAGTTTGCG
TGTCGTCAGACCGTCTACGCCGACCTCGTTCAACAGGTCCAGGGCGGCACGGATCACTGTATTCGGCTGC
AACTTTGTCATGCTTGACACTTTATCACTGATAAACATAATATGTCCACCAACTTATCAGTGATAAAGAA
TCCGCGCGTTCAATCGGACCAGCGGAGGCTGGTCCGGAGGCCAGACGTGAAACCCAACATACCCCTGATC
GTAATTCTGAGCACTGTCGCGCTCGACGCTGTCGGCATCGGCCTGATTATGCCGGTGCTGCCGGGCCTCC
TGCGCGATCTGGTTCACTCGAACGACGTCACCGCCCACTATGGCATTCTGCTGGCGCTGTATGCGTTGGT
GCAATTTGCCTGCGCACCTGTGCTGGGCGCGCTGTCGGATCGTTTCGGGCGGCGGCCAATCTTGCTCGTC
TCGCTGGCCGGCGCCAGATCTGGGGAACCCTGTGGTTGGCATGCACATACAAATGGACGAACGGATAAAC
CTTTTCACGCCCTTTTAAATATCCGATTATTCTAATAAACGCTCTTTTCTCTTAGGTTTACCCGCCAATA
TATCCTGTCAAACACTGATAGTTTAAACTGAAGGCGGGAAACGACAATCTGATCATGAGCGGAGAATTAA
GGGAGTCACGTTATGACCCCCGCCGATGACGCGGGACAAGCCGTTTTACGTTTGGAACTGACAGAACCGC
AACGTTGAAGGAGCCACTCAGCCGCGGGTTTCTGGAGTTTAATGAGCTAAGCACATACGTCAGAAACCAT
TATTGCGCGTTCAAAAGTCGCCTAAGGTCACTATCAGCTAGCAAATATTTCTTGTCAAAAATGCTCCACT
GACGTTCCATAAATTCCCCTCGGTATCCAATTAGAGTCTCATATTCACTCTCAATCCAAATAATCTGCAC
CGGATCTGGATCGTTTCGCATGATTGAACAAGATGGATTGCACGCAGGTTCTCCGGCCGCTTGGGTGGAG
AGGCTATTCGGCTATGACTGGGCACAACAGACAATCGGCTGCTCTGATGCCGCCGTGTTCCGGCTGTCAG
CGCAGGGGCGCCCGGTTCTTTTTGTCAAGACCGACCTGTCCGGTGCCCTGAATGAACTGCAGGACGAGGC
AGCGCGGCTATCGTGGCTGGCCACGACGGGCGTTCCTTGCGCAGCTGTGCTCGACGTTGTCACTGAAGCG
GGAAGGGACTGGCTGCTATTGGGCGAAGTGCCGGGGCAGGATCTCCTGTCATCTCACCTTGCTCCTGCCG
AGAAAGTATCCATCATGGCTGATGCAATGCGGCGGCTGCATACGCTTGATCCGGCTACCTGCCCATTCGA
CCACCAAGCGAAACATCGCATCGAGCGAGCACGTACTCGGATGGAAGCCGGTCTTGTCGATCAGGATGAT
CTGGACGAAGAGCATCAGGGGCTCGCGCCAGCCGAACTGTTCGCCAGGCTCAAGGCGCGCATGCCCGACG
GCGATGATCTCGTCGTGACCCATGGCGATGCCTGCTTGCCGAATATCATGGTGGAAAATGGCCGCTTTTC
TGGATTCATCGACTGTGGCCGGCTGGGTGTGGCGGACCGCTATCAGGACATAGCGTTGGCTACCCGTGAT
ATTGCTGAAGAGCTTGGCGGCGAATGGGCTGACCGCTTCCTCGTGCTTTACGGTATCGCCGCTCCCGATT
CGCAGCGCATCGCCTTCTATCGCCTTCTTGACGAGTTCTTCTGAGCGGGACTCTGGGGTTCGAAATGACC
GACCAAGCGACGCCCAACCTGCCATCACGAGATTTCGATTCCACCGCCGCCTTCTATGAAAGGTTGGGCT
TCGGAATCGTTTTCCGGGACGCCGGCTGGATGATCCTCCAGCGCGGGGATCTCATGCTGGAGTTCTTCGC
CCACGGGATCTCTGCGGAACAGGCGGTCGAAGGTGCCGATATCATTACGACAGCAACGGCCGACAAGCAC
AACGCCACGATCCTGAGCGACAATATGATCGGGCCCGGCGTCCACATCAACGGCGTCGGCGGCGACTGCC
CAGGCAAGACCGAGATGCACCGCGATATCTTGCTGCGTTCGGATATTTTCGTGGAGTTCCCGCCACAGAC
CCGGATGATCCCCGATCGTTCAAACATTTGGCAATAAAGTTTCTTAAGATTGAATCCTGTTGCCGGTCTT
GCGATGATTATCATATAATTTCTGTTGAATTACGTTAAGCATGTAATAATTAACATGTAATGCATGACGT
TATTTATGAGATGGGTTTTTATGATTAGAGTCCCGCAATTATACATTTAATACGCGATAGAAAACAAAAT
ATAGCGCGCAAACTAGGATAAATTATCGCGCGCGGTGTCATCTATGTTACTAGATCGGGCCTCCTGTC
[82 nt withheld, positions 4269-4350]
GCTCTGAGGGA
[161 nt withheld, positions 4362-4522]
T
[41 nt withheld, positions 4524-4564]
T
[62 nt withheld, positions 4566-4627]
A
[35 nt withheld, positions 4629-4663]
CCTCCCTCAATCGGTTGAATGTCGCCCTTTTGTCTTTGGCCCAATACGCAAACCGCCTCTCCCCGCGCGT
TGGCCGATTCATTAATGCAGCTGGCACGACAGGTTTCCCGACTGGAAAGCGGGCAGTGAGCGCAACGCAA
TTAATGTGAGTTAGCTCACTCATTAGGCACCCCAGGCTTTACACTTTATGCTTCCGGCTCGTATGTTGTG
TGGAATTGTGAGCGGATAACAATTTCACACAGGAAACAGCTATGACCATGATTACGCCAAGCTTGCATGC
CTGCAGGTCCCCAGATTAGCCTTTTCAATTTCAGAAAGAATGCTAACCCACAGATGGTTAGAGAGGCTTA
CGCAGCAGGTCTCATCAAGACGATCTACCCGAGCAATAATCTCCAGGAAATCAAATACCTTCCCAAGAAG
GTTAAAGATGCAGTCAAAAGATTCAGGACTAACTGCATCAAGAACACAGAGAAAGATATATTTCTCAAGA
TCAGAAGTACTATTCCAGTATGGACGATTCAAGGCTTGCTTCACAAACCAAGGCAAGTAATAGAGATTGG
AGTCTCTAAAAAGGTAGTTCCCACTGAATCAAAGGCCATGGAGTCAAAGATTCAAATAGAGGACCTAACA
GAACTCGCCGTAAAGACTGGCGAACAGTTCATACAGAGTCTCTTACGACTCAATGACAAGAAGAAAATCT
TCGTCAACATGGTGGAGCACGACACACTTGTCTACTCCAAAAATATCAAAGATACAGTCTCAGAAGACCA
AAGGGCAATTGAGACTTTTCAACAAAGGGTAATATCCGGAAACCTCCTCGGATTCCATTGCCCAGCTATC
TGTCACTTTATTGTGAAGATAGTGGAAAAGGAAGGTGGCTCCTACAAATGCCATCATTGCGATAAAGGAA
AGGCCATCGTTGAAGATGCCTCTGCCGACAGTGGTCCCAAAGATGGACCCCCACCCACGAGGAGCATCGT
GGAAAAAGAAGACGTTCCAACCACGTCTTCAAAGCAAGTGGATTGATGTGATATCTCCACTGACGTAAGG
GATGACGCACAATCCCACTATCCTTCGCAAGACCCTTCCTCTATATAAGGAAGTTCATTTCATTTGGAGA
GAACACGGGGGACTCTAGAGTTATCAACAAGTTTGTACAAAAAAGCAGGCTTCCCATGGCACTTGAAGCT
TTGAATTCTCCAACTACAACAACTCCACCAACTTTCCAATTTGAGAACAACGGCCGGCTTCGATACCTTG
AAAATTGGGCTAAAGGTAAAAGATCAAAAAGGCCTCGTAGTATGGAACGACAGCCTACTGAAGAAGAGTA
TTTGGCTCTTTGTTTGATTATGCTAGCGCGTAGCGATGGTTCTGCTAATCAAGAACAGTCTCTACCACTA
CCGCCAGCACCAATGATGAAAATAAACGCGCATCCGGAGGAGAAGATGGTGTACAAGTGTTCAGTTTGTG
GTAAGGGTTTTGGATCTTATCAAGCTTTAGGAGGACACAAAGCTAGTCACCGGAAGCTCGTCGCCGGCGG
CGGCGGAGGAGATGACCAGTCCACTACCTCCACAACCACTAACGCGACAGGAACTACTAGCTCTGTTAAC
GGTAACGGTAACGGAAGGGGAAAGACTCACGAATGTTCAATCTGCCACAAATGTTTTCCTACTGGACAGG
CTTTGGGTGGACACAAAAGGTGTCACTACGACGGCGGTAACAGTAACGGTAGCGTTAGCGTTAGTGCTAG
CGTAGGATTGACGTCATCAGAAGGTGTAGGGTCCACTGTGAGTCACCGTGATTTTGACTTGAACATCCCG
GCGTTGCAGGAATTCTGGCCGGGATTTGGTTCCGGCGAGGATGAGGTGGAGAGTCCTCATCCGGCGAAGA
AATCGCGGCTATCTCTGCCTCCAAAATTTGAATTATTCCGGGAATCGAGGACCCAGCTTTCTTGTACAAA
GTGGTTGATAACAGCGGGTTAATTAACATCTTTTACCCATACGATGTTCCTGACTATGCGGGCTATCCCT
ATGACGTCCCGGACTATGCAGGATCCTATCCATATGACGTTCCAGATTACGCTGCTCAGTGCAGCGCTTA
GAGCTCGAATTTCCCCGATCGTTCAAACATTTGGCAATAAAGTTTCTTAAGATTGAATCCTGTTGCCGGT
CTTGCGATGATTATCATATAATTTCTGTTGAATTACGTTAAGCATGTAATAATTAACATGTAATGCATGA
CGTTATTTATGAGATGGGTTTTTATGATTAGAGTCCCGCAATTATACATTTAATACGCGATAGAAAACAA
AATATAGCGCGCAAACTAGGATAAATTATCGCGCGCGGTGTCATCTATGTTACTAGATCGGGAATTAGCT
TCATCAACGCAAGACATGCGCACGACCGTCTGACAGGAGAGGAATTTCCGACGAGCACAGAAAGGACTTG
CTCTTGGACGTAGGCCTATTTCTCAGGCACATGTATCAAGTGTTCGGACGTGGGTTTTCGATGGTGTATC
AGCCGCCGCCAACTGGGAGATGAGGAGGCTTTCTTGGGGGGCAGTCAGCAGTTCATTTCACAAGACAGAG
GAACTTGTAAGGAGATGCACTGATTTATCTTGGCGCAAACCAGCAGGACGAATTAGTGGGAATAGCCCGC
GAATATCTAAGTTATGCCTGTCGGCATGAGCAGAAACTTCCAATTCGAAACAGTTTGGAGAGGTTGTTTT
TGGGCATACCTTTTGTTAGTCAGCCTCTCGATTGCTCATCGTCATTACACAGTACCGAAGTTTGATCGAT
CTAGTAACATAGATGACACCGCGCGCGATAATTTATCCTAGTTTGCGCGCTATATTTTGTTTTCTATCGC
GTATTAAATGTATAATTGCGGGACTCTAATCATAAAAACCCATCTCATAAATAACGTCATGCATTACATG
TTAATTATTACATGCTTAACGTAATTCAACAGAAATTATATGATAATCATCGCAAGACCGGCAACAGGAT
TCAATCTTAAGAAACTTTATTGCCAAATGTTTGAACGATCTGCTTCGACGCACTCCTTCTTTACTCCACC
ATCTCGTCCTTATTGAAAACGTGGGTAGCACCAAAACGAATCAAGTCGCTGGAACTGAAGTTACCAATCA
CGCTGGATGATTTGCCAGTTGGATTAATCTTGCCTTTCCCCGCATGAATAATATTGATGAATGCATGCGT
GAGGGGTATTTCGATTTTGGCAATAGCTGCAATTGCCGCGACATCCTCCAACGAGCATAATTCTTCAGAA
AAATAGCGATGTTCCATGTTGTCAGGGCATGCATGATGCACGTTATGAGGTGACGGTGCTAGGCAGTATT
CCCTCAAAGTTTCATAGTCAGTATCATATTCATCATTGCATTCCTGCAAGAGAGAATTGAGACGCAATCC
ACACGCTGCGGCAACCTTCCGGCGTTCGTGGTCTATTTGCTCTTGGACGTTGCAAACGTAAGTGTTGGAT
CCCGGTCGGCATCTACTCTATTCCTTTGCCCTCGGACGAGTGCTGGGGCGTCGGTTTCCACTATCGGCGA
GTACTTCTACACAGCCATCGGTCCAGACGGCCGCGCTTCTGCGGGCGATTTGTGTACGCCCGACAGTCCC
GGCTCCGGATCGGACGATTGCGTCGCATCGACCCTGCGCCCAAGCTGCATCATCGAAATTGCCGTCAACC
AAGCTCTGATAGAGTTGGTCAAGACCAATGCGGAGCATATACGCCCGGAGCCGCGGCGATCCTGCAAGCT
CCGGATGCCTCCGCTCGAAGTAGCGCGTCTGCTGCTCCATACAAGCCAACCACGGCCTCCAGAAGAAGAT
GTTGGCGACCTCGTATTGGGAATCCCCGAACATCGCCTCGCTCCAGTCAATGACCGCTGTTATGCGGCCA
TTGTCCGTCAGGACATTGTTGGAGCCGAAATCCGCGTGCACGAGGTGCCGGACTTCGGGGCAGTCCTCGG
CCCAAAGCATCAGCTCATCGAGAGCCTGCGCGACGGACGCACTGACGGTGTCGTCCATCACAGTTTGCCA
GTGATACACATGGGGATCAGCAATCGCGCATATGAAATCACGCCATGTAGTGTATTGACCGATTCCTTGC
GGTCCGAATGGGCCGAACCCGCTCGTCTGGCTAAGATCGGCCGCAGCGATCGCATCCATGGCCTCCGCGA
CCGGCTGCAGAACAGCGGGCAGTTCGGTTTCAGGCAGGTCTTGCAACGTGACACCCTGTGCACGGCGGGA
GATGCAATAGGTCAGGCTCTCGCTGAATTCCCCAATGTCAAGCACTTCCGGAATCGGGAGCGCGGCCGAT
GCAAAGTGCCGATAAACATAACGATCTTTGTAGAAACCATCGGCGCAGCTATTTACCCGCAGGACATATC
CACGCCCTCCTACATCGAAGCTGAAAGCACGAGATTCTTCGCCCTCCGAGAGCTGCATCAGGTCGGAGAC
GCTGTCGAACTTTTCGATCAGAAACTTCTCGACAGACGTCGCGGTGAGTTCAGGCTTTTTCATATCGGGG
TCGTCCTCTCCAAATGAAATGAACTTCCTTATATAGAGGAAGGGTCTTGCGAAGGATAGTGGGATTGTGC
GTCATCCCTTACGTCAGTGGAGATATCACATCAATCCACTTGCTTTGAAGACGTGGTTGGAACGTCTTCT
TTTTCCACGATGCTCCTCGTGGGTGGGGGTCCATCTTTGGGACCACTGTCGGCAGAGGCATCTTGAACGA
TAGCCTTTCCTTTATCGCAATGATGGCATTTGTAGGTGCCACCTTCCTTTTCTACTGTCCTTTTGATGAA
GTGACAGATAGCTGGGCAATGGAATCCGAGGAGGTTTCCCGATATTACCCTTTGTTGAAAAGTCTCAATA
GCCCTTTGGTCTTCTGAGACTGTATCTTTGATATTCTTGGAGTAGACGAGAGTGTCGTGCTCCACCATGT
TGACGGATCTCTAGGACGCGTCGACGCGTCGACGCGTCGACGCGTCGACGCGTCCTAGAAGCTAATTCAC
TGGCCGTCGTTTTACAACGTCGTGACTGGGAAAACCCTGGCGTTACCCAACTTAATCGCCTTGCAGCACA
TCCCCCTTTCGCCAGCTGGCGTAATAGCGAAGAGGCCCGCACCGATCGCCCTTCCCAACAGTTGCGCAGC
CTGAATG
[44 nt withheld, positions 9851-9894]
C
[141 nt withheld, positions 9896-10036]
CCTTTGACGTTGGAGTCCACGTTCTTT
[37 nt withheld, positions 10064-10100]
ACCCTATCTCGGGCTATTCTTTTGATTTATAAGGGATTTTGCCGATTTCGGAACCACCATCAAACAGGAT
TTTCGCCTGCTGGGGCAAACCAGCGTGGACCGCTTGCTGCAACTCTCTCAGGGCCAGGCGGTGAAGGGCA
ATCAGCTGTTGCCCGTCTCACTGGTGAAAAGAAAAACCACCCCAGTACATTAAAAACGTCCGCAATGTGT
TATTAAGTTGTCTAAGCGTCAATTTGTTTACACCACAATATATCCTGCCACCAGCCAGCCAACAGCTCCC
CGACCGGCAGCTCGGCACAAAATCACCACTCGATACAGGCAGCCCATCAGTCCGGGACGGCGTCAGCGGG
AGAGCCGTTGTAAGGCGGCAGACTTTGCTCATGTTACCGATGCTATTCGGAAGAACGGCAACTAAGCTGC
CGGGTTTGAAACACGGATGATCTCGCGGAGGGTAGCATGTTGATTGTAACGATGACAGAGCGTTGCTGCC
TGTGATCAAATATCATCTCCCTCGCAGAGATCCGAATTATCAGCCTTCTTATTCATTTCTCGCTTAACCG
TGACAGGCTGTCGATCTTGAGAACTATGCCGACATAATAGGAAATCGCTGGATAAAGCCGCTGAGGAAGC
TGAGTGGCGCTATTTCTTTAGAAGTGAACGTTGACGATATCAACTCCCCTATCCATTGCTCACCGAATGG
TACAGGTCGGGGACCCGAAGTTCCGACTGTCGGCCTGATGCATCCCCGGCTGATCGACCCCAGATCTGGG
GCTGAGAAAGCCCAGTAAGGAAACAACTGTAGGTTCGAGTCGCGAGATCCCCCGGAACCAAAGGAAGTAG
GTTAAACCCGCTCCGATCAGGCCGAGCCACGCCAGGCCGAGAACATTGGTTCCTGTAGGCATCGGGATTG
GCGGATCAAACACTAAAGCTACTGGAACGAGCAGAAGTCCTCCGGCCGCCAGTTGCCAGGCGGTAAAGGT
GAGCAGAGGCACGGGAGGTTGCCACTTGCGGGTCAGCACGGTTCCGAACGCCATGGAAACCGCCCCCGCC
AGGCCCGCTGCGACGCCGACAGGATCTAGCGCTGCGTTTGGTGTCAACACCAACAGCGCCACGCCCGCAG
TTCCGCAAATAGCCCCCAGGACCGCCATCAATCGTATCGGGCTACCTAGCAGAGCGGCAGAGATGAACAC
GACCATCAGCGGCTGCACAGCGCCTACCGTCGCCGCGACCCCGCCCGGCAGGCGGTAGACCGAAATAAAC
AACAAGCTCCAGAATAGCGAAATATTAAGTGCGCCGAGGATGAAGATGCGCATCCACCAGATTCCCGTTG
GAATCTGTCGGACGATCATCACGAGCAATAAACCCGCCGGCAACGCCCGCAGCAGCATACCGGCGACCCC
TCGGCCTCGCTGTTCGGGCTCCACGAAAACGCCGGACAGATGCGCCTTGTGAGCGTCCTTGGGGCCGTCC
TCCTGTTTGAAGACCGACAGCCCAATGATCTCGCCGTCGATGTAGGCGCCGAATGCCACGGCATCTCGCA
ACCGTTCAGCGAACGCCTCCATGGGCTTTTTCTCCTCGTGCTCGTAAACGGACCCGAACATCTCTGGAGC
TTTCTTCAGGGCCGACAATCGGATCTCGCGGAAATCCTGCACGTCGGCCGCTCCAAGCCGTCGAATCTGA
GCCTTAATCACAATTGTCAATTTTAATCCTCTGTTTATCGGCAGTTCGTAGAGCGCGCCGTGCGTCCCGA
GCGATACTGAGCGAAGCAAGTGCGTCGAGCAGTGCCCGCTTGTTCCTGAAATGCCAGTAAAGCGCTGGCT
GCTGAACCCCCAGCCGGAACTGACCCCACAAGGCCCTAGCGTTTGCAATGCACCAGGTCATCATTGACCC
AGGCGTGTTCCACCAGGCCGCTGCCTCGCAACTCTTCGCAGGCTTCGCCGACCTGCTCGCGCCACTTCTT
CACGCGGGTGGAATCCGATCCGCACATGAGGCGGAAGGTTTCCAGCTTGAGCGGGTACGGCTCCCGGTGC
GAGCTGAAATAGTCGAACATCCGTCGGGCCGTCGGCGACAGCTTGCGGTACTTCTCCCATATGAATTTCG
TGTAGTGGTCGCCAGCAAACAGCACGACGATTTCCTCGTCGATCAGGACCTGGCAACGGGACGTTTTCTT
GCCACGGTCCAGGACGCGGAAGCGGTGCAGCAGCGACACCGATTCCAGGTGCCCAACGCGGTCGGACGTG
AAGCCCATCGCCGTCGCCTGTAGGCGCGACAGGCATTCCTCGGCCTTCGTGTAATACCGGCCATTGATCG
ACCAGCCCAGGTCCTGGCAAAGCTCGTAGAACGTGAAGGTGATCGGCTCGCCGATAGGGGTGCGCTTCGC
GTACTCCAACACCTGCTGCCACACCAGTTCGTCATCGTCGGCCCGCAGCTCGACGCCGGTGTAGGTGATC
TTCACGTCCTTGTTGACGTGGAAAATGACCTTGTTTTGCAGCGCCTCGCGCGGGATTTTCTTGTTGCGCG
TGGTGAACAGGGCAGAGCGGGCCGTGTCGTTTGGCATCGCTCGCATCGTGTCCGGCCACGGCGCAATATC
GAACAAGGAAAGCTGCATTTCCTTGATCTGCTGCTTCGTGTGTTTCAGCAACGCGGCCTGCTTGGCCTCG
CTGACCTGTTTTGCCAGGTCCTCGCCGGCGGTTTTTCGCTTCTTGGTCGTCATAGTTCCTCGCGTGTCGA
TGGTCATCGACTTCGCCAAACCTGCCGCCTCCTGTTCGAGACGACGCGAACGCTCCACGGCGGCCGATGG
CGCGGGCAGGGCAGGGGGAGCCAGTTGCACGCTGTCGCGCTCGATCTTGGCCGTAGCTTGCTGGACCATC
GAGCCGACGGACTGGAAGGTTTCGCGGGGCGCACGCATGACGGTGCGGCTTGCGATGGTTTCGGCATCCT
CGGCGGAAAACCCCGCGTCGATCAGTTCTTGCCTGTATGCCTTCCGGTCAAACGTCCGATTCATTCACCC
TCCTTGCGGGATTGCCCCGACTCACGCCGGGGCAATGTGCCCTTATTCCTGATTTGACCCGCCTGGTGCC
TTGGTGTCCAGATAATCCACCTTATCGGCAATGAAGTCGGTCCCGTAGACCGTCTGGCCGTCCTTCTCGT
ACTTGGTATTCCGAATCTTGCCCTGCACGAATACCAGCGACCCCTTGCCCAAATACTTGCCGTGGGCCTC
GGCCTGAGAGCCAAAACACTTGATGCGGAAGAAGTCGGTGCGCTCCTGCTTGTCGCCGGCATCGTTGCGC
CACATCTAGGTACTAAAACAATTCATCCAGTAAAATATAATATTTTATTTTCTCCCAATCAGGCTTGATC
CCCAGTAAGTCAAAAAATAGCTCGACATACTGTTCTTCCCCGATATCCTCCCTGATCGACCGGACGCAGA
AGGCAATGTCATACCACTTGTCCGCCCTGCCGCTTCTCCCAAGATCAATAAAGCCACTTACTTTGCCATC
TTTCACAAAGATGTTGCTGTCTCCCAGGTCGCCGTGGGAAAAGACAAGTTCCTCTTCGGGCTTTTCCGTC
TTTAAAAAATCATACAGCTCGCGCGGATCTTTAAATGGAGTGTCTTCTTCCCAGTTTTCGCAATCCACAT
CGGCCAGATCGTTATTCAGTAAGTAATCCAATTCGGCTAAGCGGCTGTCTAAGCTATTCGTATAGGGACA
ATCCGATATGTCGATGGAGTGAAAGAGCCTGATGCACTCCGCATACAGCTCGATAATCTTTTCAGGGCTT
TGTTCATCTTCATACTCTTCCGAGCAAAGGACGCCATCGGCCTCACTCATGAGCAGATTGCTCCAGCCAT
CATGCCGTTCAAAGTGCAGGACCTTTGGAACAGGCAGCTTTCCTTCCAGCCATAGCATCATGTCCTTTTC
CCGTTCCACATCATAGGTGGTCCCTTTATACCGGCTGTCCGTCATTTTTAAATATAGGTTTTCATTTTCT
CCCACCAGCTTATATACCTTAGCAGGAGACATTCCTTCCGTATCTTTTACGCAGCGGTATTTTTCGATCA
GTTTTTTCAATTCCGGTGATATTCTCATTTTAGCCATTTATTATTTCCTTCCTCTTTTCTACAGTATTTA
AAGATACCCCAAGAAGCTAATTATAACAAGACGAACTCCAATTCACTGTTCCTTGCATTCTAAAACCTTA
AATACCAGAAAACAGCTTTTTCAAAGTTGTTTTCAAAGTTGGCGTATAACATAGTATCGACGGAGCCGAT
TTTGAAACCACAATTATGGGTGATGCTGCCAACTTACTGATTTAGTGTATGATGGTGTTTTTGAGGTGCT
CCAGTGGCTTCTGTTTCTATCAGCTGTCCCTCCTGTTCAGCTACTGACGGGGTGGTGCGTAACGGCAAAA
GCACCGCCGGACATCAGCGCTATCTCTGCTCTCACTGCCGTAAAACATGGCAACTGCAGTTCACTTACAC
CGCTTCTCAACCCGGTACGCACCAGAAAATCATTGATATGGCCATGAATGGCGTTGGATGCCGGGCAACA
GCCCGCATTATGGGCGTTGGCCTCAACACGATTTTACGTCACTTAAAAAACTCAGGCCGCAGTCGGTAAC
CTCGCGCATACAGCCGGGCAGTGACGTCATCGTCTGCGCGGAAATGGACGAACAGTGGGGCTATGTCGGG
GCTAAATCGCGCCAGCGCTGGCTGTTTTACGCGTATGACAGTCTCCGGAAGACGGTTGTTGCGCACGTAT
TCGGTGAACGCACTATGGCGACGCTGGGGCGTCTTATGAGCCTGCTGTCACCCTTTGACGTGGTGATATG
GATGACGGATGGCTGGCCGCTGTATGAATCCCGCCTGAAGGGAAAGCTGCACGTAATCAGCAAGCGATAT
ACGCAGCGAATTGAGCGGCATAACCTGAATCTGAGGCAGCACCTGGCACGGCTGGGACGGAAGTCGCTGT
CGTTCTCAAAATCGGTGGAGCTGCATGACAAAGTCATCGGGCATTATCTGAACATAAAACACTATCAATA
AGTTGGAGTCATTACCCAATTATGATAGAATTTACAAGCTATAAGGTTATTGTCCTGGGTTTCAAGCATT
AGTCCATGCAAGTTTTTATGCTTTGCCCATTCTATAGATATATTGATAAGCGCGCTGCCTATGCCTTGCC
CCCTGAAATCCTTACATACGGCGATATCTTCTATATAAAAGATATATTATCTTATCAGTATTGTCAATAT
ATTCAAGGCAATCTGCCTCCTCATCCTCTTCATCCTCTTCGTCTTGGTAGCTTTTTAAATATGGCGCTTC
ATAGAGTAATTCTGTAAAGGTCCAATTCTCGTTTTCATACCTCGGTATAATCTTACCTATCACCTCAAAT
GGTTCGCTGGGTTTATCGCACCCCCGAACACGAGCACGGCACCCGCGACCACTATGCCAAGAATGCCCAA
GGTAAAAATTGCCGGCCCCGCCATGAAGTCCGTGAATGCCCCGACGGCCGAAGTGAAGGGCAGGCCGCCA
CCCAGGCCGCCGCCCTCACTGCCCGGCACCTGGTCGCTGAATGTCGATGCCAGCACCTGCGGCACGTCAA
TGCTTCCGGGCGTCGCGCTCGGGCTGATCGCCCATCCCGTTACTGCCCCGATCCCGGCAATGGCAAGGAC
TGCCAGCGCTGCCATTTTTGGGGTGAGGCCGTTCGCGGCCGAGGGGCGCAGCCCCTGGGGGGATGGGAGG
CCCGCGTTAGCGGGCCGGGAGGGTTCGAGAAGGGGGGGCACCCCCCTTCGGCGTGCGCGGTCACGCGCAC
AGGGCGCAGCCCTGGTTAAAAACAAGGTTTATAAATATTGGTTTAAAAGCAGGTTAAAAGACAGGTTAGC
GGTGGCCGAAAAACGGGCGGAAACCCTTGCAAATGCTGGATTTTCTGCCTGTGGACAGCCCCTCAAATGT
CAATAGGTGCGCCCCTCATCTGTCAGCACTCTGCCCCTCAAGTGTCAAGGATCGCGCCCCTCATCTGTCA
GTAGTCGCGCCCCTCAAGTGTCAATACCGCAGGGCACTTATCCCCAGGCTTGTCCACATCATCTGTGGGA
AACTCGCGTAAAATCAGGCGTTTTCGCCGATTTGCGAGGCTGGCCAGCTCCACGTCGCCGGCCGAAATCG
AGCCTGCCCCTCATCTGTCAACGCCGCGCCGGGTGAGTCGGCCCCTCAAGTGTCAACGTCCGCCCCTCAT
CTGTCAGTGAGGGCCAAGTTTTCCGCGAGGTATCCACAACGCCGGCGGCCGCGGTGTCTCGCACACGGCT
TCGACGGCGTTTCTGGCGCGTTTGCAGGGCCATAGACGGCCGCCAGCCCAGCGGCGAGGGCAACCAGCCC
GGTGAGCGTCGGAAAGGCGC
Features (pLannotate 1.2.2; 41 found; start..end, strand, type, name):
      3..89      -  CDS            traI (fragment): TRAI6_ECOLX - Experimental evidence at protein level: Swiss-Prot protein existence level 1. The initiation process of transfer DNA synthesis requires the interaction of at least three plasmid-specific components (TraH, I, and J) at the transfer origin resulting in the assembly of a specialised nucleoprotein complex - the relaxosome. Site- and strand-specific cleavage at the transfer origin is dependent on TraI and TraJ. From Escherichia coli.
    127..498     -  CDS            traJ: oriT-recognizing protein; traJ
    531..640     -  oriT           oriT: incP origin of transfer
    772..962     +  rep_origin     ori (fragment): high-copy-number ColE1/pMB1/pBR322/pUC origin of replication
   1321..1971    -  CDS            TetR: tetracycline resistance regulatory protein; tetR
   2077..2326    +  CDS            TcR (fragment): tetracycline efflux protein; tetA; confers resistance to tetracycline
   2436..2460    -  misc_feature   RB T-DNA repeat: right border repeat from nopaline C58 T-DNA
   2616..2799    +  promoter       NOS promoter: nopaline synthase promoter NOS promoter
   2820..3614    +  CDS            NeoR/KanR: aminoglycoside phosphotransferase from Tn5; aph(3')-II (or nptII); confers resistance to neomycin, kanamycin, and G418 (Geneticin®)
   3635..3784    +  CDS            ble (fragment): BLE_KLEPN - Experimental evidence at protein level: Swiss-Prot protein existence level 1. Binding protein with a strong affinity to the bleomycin family of antibiotics. Binds to CL990; an antimitotic-antibiotic compound. From Klebsiella pneumoniae.
   3791..3997    +  CDS            ocd (fragment): OCD_AGRFC - Experimental evidence at protein level: Swiss-Prot protein existence level 1. Catalyzes the conversion of L-ornithine into L-proline with release of ammonia. Is involved in the utilization of nopaline, a catabolic pathway that proceeds through L-arginine and L-ornithine to L-proline. Nopaline is a predominant opine in plant cells transformed with Ti plasmid pTiC58. From Agrobacterium fabrum (strain C58 / ATCC 33970) (Agrobacterium tumefaciens (strain C58)).
   4004..4256    +  terminator     NOS terminator: nopaline synthase terminator and poly(A) signal
   4260..4703    +  CDS            M13 gene III (fragment) (sequence partly withheld): pIII; III; minor coat protein
   4702..4792    +  CDS            lacI (fragment): lac repressor; lacI; The lac repressor binds to the lac operator to inhibit transcription in E. coli. This inhibition can be relieved by adding lactose or isopropyl-β-D-thiogalactopyranoside (IPTG).
   4805..4826    +  protein_bind   CAP binding site: CAP binding activates transcription in the presence of cAMP. E. coli catabolite activator protein
   4841..4871    +  promoter       lac promoter: promoter for the E. coli lac operon
   4875..4897    +  protein_bind   lac operator (fragment): The lac repressor binds to the lac operator to inhibit transcription in E. coli. This inhibition can be relieved by adding lactose or isopropyl-β-D-thiogalactopyranoside (IPTG). lac repressor encoded by lacI
   4932..4952    -  misc_feature   MCS (fragment): pUC18/19 multiple cloning site
   5443..5784    +  promoter       CaMV 35S promoter: strong constitutive promoter from cauliflower mosaic virus
   5810..5834    +  protein_bind   attB1: mutant version of attB; recombination site for the Gateway® BP reaction BP Clonase™
   5839..6579    +  CDS            ZAT6: ZAT6_ARATH - Also known as CZF2. Experimental evidence at transcript level: Swiss-Prot protein existence level 2. Probable transcription factor that regulates root development and phosphate (Pi) acquisition and homeostasis. Probably acts as a repressor of primary root growth and regulates Pi homeostasis through the control of root architecture. From Arabidopsis thaliana (Mouse-ear cress).
   6604..6628    -  protein_bind   attB2: mutant version of attB; recombination site for the Gateway® BP reaction BP Clonase™
   6657..6746    +  CDS            3xHA: three tandem HA epitope tags
   6780..7032    +  terminator     NOS terminator: nopaline synthase terminator and poly(A) signal
   7461..7713    -  terminator     NOS terminator: nopaline synthase terminator and poly(A) signal
   7737..8165    -  CDS            nos (fragment): DHNO_AGRT7 - Protein inferred from homology: Swiss-Prot protein existence level 3. From Agrobacterium tumefaciens (strain T37).
   8181..9206    -  CDS            HygR: aminoglycoside phosphotransferase from E. coli; aph(4)-Ia; confers resistance to hygromycin
   9216..9560    -  promoter       CaMV 35S promoter: strong constitutive promoter from cauliflower mosaic virus
   9217..9263    -  promoter       minimal CaMV 35S promoter: minimal 35S promoter from cauliflower mosaic virus
   9698..9853    +  CDS            lacZα (fragment) (sequence partly withheld): LacZα fragment of β-galactosidase; lacZ fragment
   9851..10151   +  rep_origin     M13 ori (fragment) (sequence partly withheld): M13 bacteriophage origin of replication; arrow indicates direction of (+) strand synthesis
  10152..10282   +  CDS            lacI (fragment): lac repressor; lacI; The lac repressor binds to the lac operator to inhibit transcription in E. coli. This inhibition can be relieved by adding lactose or isopropyl-β-D-thiogalactopyranoside (IPTG).
  10336..10360   -  misc_feature   LB T-DNA repeat: left border repeat from nopaline C58 T-DNA
  11817..11936   -  CDS            tetR (fragment): TETR1_ECOLX - Experimental evidence at protein level: Swiss-Prot protein existence level 1. TetR is the repressor of the tetracycline resistance element; its N-terminal region forms a helix-turn-helix structure and binds DNA. Binding of tetracycline to TetR reduces the repressor affinity for the tetracycline resistance gene (tetA) promoter operator sites. From Escherichia coli.
  11956..13104   -  CDS            trfA: trans-acting replication protein that binds to and activates oriV
  13403..14197   -  CDS            KanR: aminoglycoside phosphotransferase; aphA-3; confers resistance to kanamycin
  14389..15156   +  mobile_element IS1: prokaryotic transposable element IS1
  15165..15314   -  CDS            satA (fragment): STA_BACSU - Also known as yyaR. Experimental evidence at protein level: Swiss-Prot protein existence level 1. Involved in resistance to streptothricin, a broad-spectrum antibiotic produced by streptomycetes. Detoxifies streptothricin via acetylation of the beta amino group of the first beta-lysyl moiety of streptothricin. From Bacillus subtilis (strain 168).
  15313..15507   -  CDS            satA (fragment): STA_BACSU - Also known as yyaR. Experimental evidence at protein level: Swiss-Prot protein existence level 1. Involved in resistance to streptothricin, a broad-spectrum antibiotic produced by streptomycetes. Detoxifies streptothricin via acetylation of the beta amino group of the first beta-lysyl moiety of streptothricin. From Bacillus subtilis (strain 168).
  15510..15785   -  CDS            klaC (fragment): KLAC_ECOLX - Also known as telB. Protein predicted: Swiss-Prot protein existence level 4. Belongs to the kla operon, which is associated with cryptic tellurite resistance, and IncW plasmid fertility inhibition. From Escherichia coli.
  15849..16480   -  rep_origin     oriV: incP origin of replication
