[The description below was written by a language model from this plasmid's Addgene catalogue record and pLannotate feature annotations shown in this document.]
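Description:
pGWB14-LYX075 is a plant expression binary vector built on the pGWB14 backbone, intended for Agrobacterium-mediated transient or stable expression of a Nicotiana benthamiana transcription factor. The roughly 16.5 kb plasmid carries the broad-host-range IncP replication system (oriV with the trans-acting trfA replication protein), which lets it replicate in both E. coli and Agrobacterium at low copy number, together with an oriT/traJ transfer region for mobilisation. Bacterial selection is by kanamycin, provided by an aphA-3 KanR gene in the backbone. The annotation also picks up backbone remnants such as tetracycline resistance fragments, an IS1 element, and lac and M13 fragments, which have no evident functional role here.

Between the nopaline-type right and left T-DNA borders lie three plant cassettes. The payload is the coding sequence Niben101Scf00080g05006.1, driven by the strong constitutive CaMV 35S promoter, flanked by attB1 and attB2 Gateway sites, fused at its C-terminus to a 3xHA epitope tag and closed by a NOS terminator. The automated annotation labels this open reading frame by similarity to Arabidopsis ZAT6, a probable transcription factor linked to root development and phosphate homeostasis, which suggests the insert is a related protein. The record lists Gibson cloning as the assembly method despite the att sites. Two plant selection cassettes flank the payload: NOS promoter-driven NeoR/KanR (nptII) near the right border and 35S-driven hygromycin phosphotransferase near the left border, with hygromycin being the catalogued plant marker. The HA tag allows antibody-based detection or immunoprecipitation of the expressed factor, although the record does not specify particular downstream applications.
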