Addgene plasmid #126293: pGWB14-LYX075
Purpose: With a Nicotiana benthamiana transcription factor in PGWB14 backbone, for Agrobacterium mediated transient or stable expression corresponding transcription factor fused with a C-terminal HA tag.
Depositing lab: Silin Zhong. Depositing organization: Chinese University of Hong Kong.
Backbone
  Vector backbone: pGWB14
  Vector type: Plant Expression
  Selectable markers: Hygromycin
Growth in bacteria
  Bacterial resistance: Kanamycin, 50 μg/mL
  Growth temperature: 37°C
  Growth strain: DH5alpha
  Copy number: Low Copy
Gene/Insert
  Gene/Insert name: Niben101Scf00080g05006.1
  Species: Nicotiana benthamiana
  Promoter: CaMV 35S
  Tag / fusion protein: HA (C terminal on insert)
  Cloning method: Gibson Cloning
Terms and licenses: Academic/Nonprofit Terms; Industry Terms: Not Available to Industry
How to cite: pGWB14-LYX075 was a gift from Silin Zhong (Addgene plasmid # 126293 ; http://n2t.net/addgene:126293 ; RRID:Addgene_126293)
